Addgene plasmid #76400: PRKCI gRNA (BRDN0001146507)
Purpose: 3rd generation lentiviral gRNA plasmid targeting human PRKCI
Depositing lab: John Doench & David Root. Depositing organization: Broad Institute. Publication: Optimized sgRNA design to maximize activity and minimize off-target effects of CRISPR-Cas9. Doench JG, Fusi N, Sullender M, Hegde M, Vaimberg EW, Donovan KF, Smith I, Tothova Z, Wilen C, Orchard R, Virgin HW, Listgarten J, Root DE. Nat Biotechnol. 2016 Jan 18. doi: 10.1038/nbt.3437. PubMed 26780180.
Backbone
  Vector backbone: lentiGuide-Puro
  Backbone manufacturer: Zhang Lab (Addgene plasmid # 52963)
  Vector type: Mammalian Expression, Lentiviral, CRISPR
  Selectable markers: Puromycin
Growth in bacteria
  Bacterial resistance: Ampicillin, 100 μg/mL
  Growth temperature: 37°C
  Growth strain: DH5alpha
  Copy number: High Copy
Gene/Insert
  Gene/Insert name: PRKCI (alt names: PRKCI; NM_002740.5)
  gRNA/shRNA sequence: TCAGAATCCATCTACCGTAG
  Species: H. sapiens (human)
  Entrez Gene: PRKCI (a.k.a. DXS1179E, PKCI, nPKC-iota)
  Promoter: hU6
  Cloning method: Unknown
  Sequencing primers: 5′ U6-F; 3′ pS2-R
Terms and licenses: Academic/Nonprofit Terms; Industry Terms: Not Available to Industry
Depositor comments: The gRNA was designed to target the following Genbank reference sequence(s): NM_002740.5. Note that this plasmid does NOT contain Cas9. It should be used in conjunction with lentiCas9-Blast (Addgene #52962) or otherwise with cell lines already expressing Cas9. Browse the full kinome gRNA library at http://www.addgene.org/pooled-library/broadgpp-human-kinome/ or visit http://www.broadinstitute.org/rnai/public/ for detailed protocols and information.
How to cite: PRKCI gRNA (BRDN0001146507) was a gift from John Doench & David Root (Addgene plasmid # 76400 ; http://n2t.net/addgene:76400 ; RRID:Addgene_76400)
