[The description below was written by a language model from this plasmid's Addgene catalogue record and the feature table of its GenBank file.]
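Description:
PRKCI gRNA (BRDN0001146507) is a third-generation lentiviral CRISPR guide plasmid built on the lentiGuide-Puro backbone, carrying a single guide RNA designed against human PRKCI (protein kinase C iota; reference transcript NM_002740.5). The 8.3 kb circular plasmid is maintained in E. coli through a high-copy ColE1/pUC-type origin with ampicillin resistance (bla). The backbone also carries an f1 origin, an SV40 origin and poly(A) signal, and flanking lac, T3 and T7 promoter remnants typical of its cloning-vector ancestry.

The lentiviral transfer cassette begins with an RSV promoter fused to a truncated HIV-1 5' LTR, which makes genomic RNA production Tat-independent. It continues through the Psi packaging signal and the RRE for Rev-dependent nuclear export, and ends in a U3-deleted, self-inactivating 3' LTR. Within this unit, a human U6 RNA polymerase III promoter drives the PRKCI-specific spacer joined to the Streptococcus pyogenes Cas9 gRNA scaffold. A cPPT/CTS element follows, which aids nuclear import of the reverse-transcribed genome. Downstream, an EF-1-alpha promoter with its intron A expresses puromycin N-acetyltransferase, allowing selection of transduced mammalian cells, and a WPRE enhances transcript stability and expression.

The plasmid does not encode Cas9, so it is meant to be used with a separate Cas9 lentiviral vector or in cells that already express Cas9, where it directs cleavage and knockout of PRKCI. It is an individual clone associated with a human kinome gRNA collection whose guides were chosen using optimized sgRNA design rules to maximize on-target activity and limit off-target effects. The cloning method is not recorded.
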