LOCUS       Exported 8323 bp ds-DNA circular SYN 13-MAY-2021
DEFINITION  3rd generation lentiviral gRNA plasmid targeting human PRKCI.
ACCESSION   .
VERSION     .
KEYWORDS    PRKCI gRNA (BRDN0001146507)
SOURCE      synthetic DNA construct
  ORGANISM  synthetic DNA construct
REFERENCE   1 (bases 1 to 8323)
  AUTHORS   Doench JG, Fusi N, Sullender M, Hegde M, Vaimberg EW, Donovan KF,
            Smith I, Tothova Z, Wilen C, Orchard R, Virgin HW, Listgarten J,
            Root DE
  TITLE     Optimized sgRNA design to maximize activity and minimize off-target
            effects of CRISPR-Cas9.
  JOURNAL   Nat Biotechnol. 2016 Jan 18. doi: 10.1038/nbt.3437.
  PUBMED    26780180
REFERENCE   2 (bases 1 to 8323)
  AUTHORS   .
  TITLE     Direct Submission
  JOURNAL   Exported May 13, 2021 from SnapGene Server 1.1.58
            http://www.snapgene.com
FEATURES             Location/Qualifiers
     source          1..8323
                     /organism="synthetic DNA construct"
                     /mol_type="other DNA"
     promoter        87..1265
                     /label=EF-1-alpha promoter
                     /note="strong constitutive promoter for human elongation
                     factor EF-1-alpha"
     intron          318..1256
                     /label=EF-1-alpha intron A
                     /note="intron upstream of the start codon of human
                     EF-1-alpha"
     primer_bind     1213..1233
                     /label=EF1a-F
                     /note="Human elongation factor-1a promoter, forward primer"
     CDS             1278..1877
                     /codon_start=1
                     /gene="pac from Streptomyces alboniger"
                     /product="puromycin N-acetyltransferase"
                     /label=PuroR
                     /note="confers resistance to puromycin"
                     /translation="MTEYKPTVRLATRDDVPRAVRTLAAAFADYPATRHTVDPDRHIER
                     VTELQELFLTRVGLDIGKVWVADDGAAVAVWTTPESVEAGAVFAEIGPRMAELSGSRLA
                     AQQQMEGLLAPHRPKEPAWFLATVGVSPDHQGKGLGSAVVLPGVEAAERAGVPAFLETS
                     APRNLPFYERLGFTVTADVEVPEGPRTWCMTRKPGA"
     primer_bind     complement(1278..1297)
                     /label=Puro-R
                     /note="Puromycin resistance gene, reverse primer. Also
                     called puro-variant-R"
     primer_bind     1774..1794
                     /label=Puro-F
                     /note="Puromycin resistance gene, forward primer"
     misc_feature    1893..2481
                     /label=WPRE
                     /note="woodchuck hepatitis virus posttranscriptional
                     regulatory element"
     primer_bind     complement(1946..1966)
                     /label=WPRE-R
                     /note="WPRE, reverse primer"
     CDS             complement(2364..2375)
                     /codon_start=1
                     /product="Factor Xa recognition and cleavage site"
                     /label=Factor Xa site
                     /translation="IEGR"
     LTR             2553..2786
                     /label=3' LTR (Delta-U3)
                     /note="self-inactivating 3' long terminal repeat (LTR) from
                     HIV-1"
     polyA_signal    2864..2985
                     /label=SV40 poly(A) signal
                     /note="SV40 polyadenylation signal"
     primer_bind     complement(2901..2920)
                     /label=SV40pA-R
                     /note="SV40 polyA, reverse primer"
     primer_bind     2955..2974
                     /label=EBV-rev
                     /note="SV40 polyA terminator, reverse primer"
     rep_origin      3025..3160
                     /label=SV40 ori
                     /note="SV40 origin of replication"
     primer_bind     3087..3106
                     /label=SV40pro-F
                     /note="SV40 promoter/origin, forward primer"
     primer_bind     complement(3180..3199)
                     /label=T7
                     /note="T7 promoter, forward primer"
     promoter        complement(3181..3199)
                     /label=T7 promoter
                     /note="promoter for bacteriophage T7 RNA polymerase"
     primer_bind     complement(3209..3226)
                     /label=M13 Forward
                     /note="In lacZ gene. Also called M13-F20 or M13 (-21)
                     Forward"
     primer_bind     complement(3209..3225)
                     /label=M13 fwd
                     /note="common sequencing primer, one of multiple similar
                     variants"
     primer_bind     complement(3218..3240)
                     /label=M13/pUC Forward
                     /note="In lacZ gene"
     rep_origin      3367..3822
                     /direction=RIGHT
                     /label=f1 ori
                     /note="f1 bacteriophage origin of replication; arrow
                     indicates direction of (+) strand synthesis"
     primer_bind     complement(3454..3473)
                     /label=F1ori-R
                     /note="F1 origin, reverse primer"
     primer_bind     3664..3685
                     /label=F1ori-F
                     /note="F1 origin, forward primer"
     promoter        3848..3952
                     /gene="bla"
                     /label=AmpR promoter
     CDS             3953..4813
                     /codon_start=1
                     /gene="bla"
                     /product="beta-lactamase"
                     /label=AmpR
                     /note="confers resistance to ampicillin, carbenicillin, and
                     related antibiotics"
                     /translation="MSIQHFRVALIPFFAAFCLPVFAHPETLVKVKDAEDQLGARVGYI
                     ELDLNSGKILESFRPEERFPMMSTFKVLLCGAVLSRIDAGQEQLGRRIHYSQNDLVEYS
                     PVTEKHLTDGMTVRELCSAAITMSDNTAANLLLTTIGGPKELTAFLHNMGDHVTRLDRW
                     EPELNEAIPNDERDTTMPVAMATTLRKLLTGELLTLASRQQLIDWMEADKVAGPLLRSA
                     LPAGWFIADKSGAGERGSRGIIAALGPDGKPSRIVVIYTTGSQATMDERNRQIAEIGAS
                     LIKHW"
     primer_bind     complement(4171..4190)
                     /label=Amp-R
                     /note="Ampicillin resistance gene, reverse primer"
     rep_origin      4984..5572
                     /direction=RIGHT
                     /label=ori
                     /note="high-copy-number ColE1/pMB1/pBR322/pUC origin of
                     replication"
     primer_bind     5473..5492
                     /label=pBR322ori-F
                     /note="pBR322 origin, forward primer"
     primer_bind     5726..5743
                     /label=L4440
                     /note="L4440 vector, forward primer"
     protein_bind    5860..5881
                     /label=CAP binding site
                     /bound_moiety="E. coli catabolite activator protein"
                     /note="CAP binding activates transcription in the presence
                     of cAMP."
     promoter        5896..5926
                     /label=lac promoter
                     /note="promoter for the E. coli lac operon"
     protein_bind    5934..5950
                     /label=lac operator
                     /bound_moiety="lac repressor encoded by lacI"
                     /note="The lac repressor binds to the lac operator to
                     inhibit transcription in E. coli. This inhibition can be
                     relieved by adding lactose or
                     isopropyl-beta-D-thiogalactopyranoside (IPTG)."
     primer_bind     5939..5961
                     /label=M13/pUC Reverse
                     /note="In lacZ gene"
     primer_bind     5958..5974
                     /label=M13 rev
                     /note="common sequencing primer, one of multiple similar
                     variants"
     primer_bind     5958..5974
                     /label=M13 Reverse
                     /note="In lacZ gene. Also called M13-rev"
     primer_bind     5993..6013
                     /label=T3
                     /note="T3 promoter, forward primer"
     promoter        5995..6013
                     /label=T3 promoter
                     /note="promoter for bacteriophage T3 RNA polymerase"
     promoter        6041..6267
                     /label=RSV promoter
                     /note="Rous sarcoma virus enhancer/promoter"
     LTR             6268..6448
                     /label=5' LTR (truncated)
                     /note="truncated 5' long terminal repeat (LTR) from HIV-1"
     misc_feature    6495..6620
                     /label=HIV-1 Psi
                     /note="packaging signal of human immunodeficiency virus
                     type 1"
     misc_feature    7113..7346
                     /label=RRE
                     /note="The Rev response element (RRE) of HIV-1 allows for
                     Rev-dependent mRNA export from the nucleus to the
                     cytoplasm."
     CDS             7531..7575
                     /codon_start=1
                     /product="antigenic peptide corresponding to amino acids
                     655 to 669 of the HIV envelope protein gp41 (Lutje Hulsik
                     et al., 2013)"
                     /label=gp41 peptide
                     /note="recognized by the 2H10 single-chain llama nanobody"
                     /translation="KNEQELLELDKWASL"
     promoter        7753..7993
                     /label=U6 promoter
                     /note="RNA polymerase III promoter for human U6 snRNA"
     primer_bind     7753..7773
                     /label=hU6-F
                     /note="Human U6 promoter, forward primer"
     primer_bind     7924..7943
                     /label=LKO.1 5'
                     /note="Human U6 promoter, forward primer"
     misc_RNA        8023..8098
                     /label=gRNA scaffold
                     /note="guide RNA scaffold for the Streptococcus pyogenes
                     CRISPR/Cas9 system"
     misc_feature    8154..8271
                     /label=cPPT/CTS
                     /note="central polypurine tract and central termination
                     sequence of HIV-1"
ORIGIN
        1 cccgggtgca aagatggata aagttttaaa cagagaggaa tctttgcagc taatggacct
       61 tctaggtctt gaaaggagtg ggaattggct ccggtgcccg tcagtgggca gagcgcacat
      121 cgcccacagt ccccgagaag ttggggggag gggtcggcaa ttgatccggt gcctagagaa
      181 ggtggcgcgg ggtaaactgg gaaagtgatg tcgtgtactg gctccgcctt tttcccgagg
      241 gtgggggaga accgtatata agtgcagtag tcgccgtgaa cgttcttttt cgcaacgggt
      301 ttgccgccag aacacaggta agtgccgtgt gtggttcccg cgggcctggc ctctttacgg
      361 gttatggccc ttgcgtgcct tgaattactt ccacctggct gcagtacgtg attcttgatc
      421 ccgagcttcg ggttggaagt gggtgggaga gttcgaggcc ttgcgcttaa ggagcccctt
      481 cgcctcgtgc ttgagttgag gcctggcctg ggcgctgggg ccgccgcgtg cgaatctggt
      541 ggcaccttcg cgcctgtctc gctgctttcg ataagtctct agccatttaa aatttttgat
      601 gacctgctgc gacgcttttt ttctggcaag atagtcttgt aaatgcgggc caagatctgc
      661 acactggtat ttcggttttt ggggccgcgg gcggcgacgg ggcccgtgcg tcccagcgca
      721 catgttcggc gaggcggggc ctgcgagcgc ggccaccgag aatcggacgg gggtagtctc
      781 aagctggccg gcctgctctg gtgcctggcc tcgcgccgcc gtgtatcgcc ccgccctggg
      841 cggcaaggct ggcccggtcg gcaccagttg cgtgagcgga aagatggccg cttcccggcc
      901 ctgctgcagg gagctcaaaa tggaggacgc ggcgctcggg agagcgggcg ggtgagtcac
      961 ccacacaaag gaaaagggcc tttccgtcct cagccgtcgc ttcatgtgac tccacggagt
     1021 accgggcgcc gtccaggcac ctcgattagt tctcgagctt ttggagtacg tcgtctttag
     1081 gttgggggga ggggttttat gcgatggagt ttccccacac tgagtgggtg gagactgaag
     1141 ttaggccagc ttggcacttg atgtaattct ccttggaatt tgcccttttt gagtttggat
     1201 cttggttcat tctcaagcct cagacagtgg ttcaaagttt ttttcttcca tttcaggtgt
     1261 cgtgacgtac ggccaccatg accgagtaca agcccacggt gcgcctcgcc acccgcgacg
     1321 acgtccccag ggccgtacgc accctcgccg ccgcgttcgc cgactacccc gccacgcgcc
     1381 acaccgtcga tccggaccgc cacatcgagc gggtcaccga gctgcaagaa ctcttcctca
     1441 cgcgcgtcgg gctcgacatc ggcaaggtgt gggtcgcgga cgacggcgcc gccgtggcgg
     1501 tctggaccac gccggagagc gtcgaagcgg gggcggtgtt cgccgagatc ggcccgcgca
     1561 tggccgagtt gagcggttcc cggctggccg cgcagcaaca gatggaaggc ctcctggcgc
     1621 cgcaccggcc caaggagccc gcgtggttcc tggccaccgt cggagtctcg cccgaccacc
     1681 agggcaaggg tctgggcagc gccgtcgtgc tccccggagt ggaggcggcc gagcgcgccg
     1741 gggtgcccgc cttcctggag acctccgcgc cccgcaacct ccccttctac gagcggctcg
     1801 gcttcaccgt caccgccgac gtcgaggtgc ccgaaggacc gcgcacctgg tgcatgaccc
     1861 gcaagcccgg tgcctgaacg cgttaagtcg acaatcaacc tctggattac aaaatttgtg
     1921 aaagattgac tggtattctt aactatgttg ctccttttac gctatgtgga tacgctgctt
     1981 taatgccttt gtatcatgct attgcttccc gtatggcttt cattttctcc tccttgtata
     2041 aatcctggtt gctgtctctt tatgaggagt tgtggcccgt tgtcaggcaa cgtggcgtgg
     2101 tgtgcactgt gtttgctgac gcaaccccca ctggttgggg cattgccacc acctgtcagc
     2161 tcctttccgg gactttcgct ttccccctcc ctattgccac ggcggaactc atcgccgcct
     2221 gccttgcccg ctgctggaca ggggctcggc tgttgggcac tgacaattcc gtggtgttgt
     2281 cggggaaatc atcgtccttt ccttggctgc tcgcctgtgt tgccacctgg attctgcgcg
     2341 ggacgtcctt ctgctacgtc ccttcggccc tcaatccagc ggaccttcct tcccgcggcc
     2401 tgctgccggc tctgcggcct cttccgcgtc ttcgccttcg ccctcagacg agtcggatct
     2461 ccctttgggc cgcctccccg cgtcgacttt aagaccaatg acttacaagg cagctgtaga
     2521 tcttagccac tttttaaaag aaaagggggg actggaaggg ctaattcact cccaacgaag
     2581 acaagatctg ctttttgctt gtactgggtc tctctggtta gaccagatct gagcctggga
     2641 gctctctggc taactaggga acccactgct taagcctcaa taaagcttgc cttgagtgct
     2701 tcaagtagtg tgtgcccgtc tgttgtgtga ctctggtaac tagagatccc tcagaccctt
     2761 ttagtcagtg tggaaaatct ctagcagtac gtatagtagt tcatgtcatc ttattattca
     2821 gtatttataa cttgcaaaga aatgaatatc agagagtgag aggaacttgt ttattgcagc
     2881 ttataatggt tacaaataaa gcaatagcat cacaaatttc acaaataaag catttttttc
     2941 actgcattct agttgtggtt tgtccaaact catcaatgta tcttatcatg tctggctcta
     3001 gctatcccgc ccctaactcc gcccatcccg cccctaactc cgcccagttc cgcccattct
     3061 ccgccccatg gctgactaat tttttttatt tatgcagagg ccgaggccgc ctcggcctct
     3121 gagctattcc agaagtagtg aggaggcttt tttggaggcc tagggacgta cccaattcgc
     3181 cctatagtga gtcgtattac gcgcgctcac tggccgtcgt tttacaacgt cgtgactggg
     3241 aaaaccctgg cgttacccaa cttaatcgcc ttgcagcaca tccccctttc gccagctggc
     3301 gtaatagcga agaggcccgc accgatcgcc cttcccaaca gttgcgcagc ctgaatggcg
     3361 aatgggnnnn nnnnnnnnnn nnnnnnnnnn nnnnnnnnnn nnnnnnnnnn nnnnnnnnnn
     3421 nnnnnnnnnn nnnnnnnnnn nnnnnnnnnn nnnnnnnnnn nnnnnnnnnn nnnnnnnnnn
     3481 nnnnnnnnnn cnnnnnnnnn nnnnnnnnnn nnnnnnnnnn nnnnnnnnnn nnnnnnnnnn
     3541 nnnnnnnnnn nnnnnnnnnn nnnnnnnnnn nnnnnnnnnn nnannnnnnn nnnnnnnnnn
     3601 nnnnnnnnnn nnnnnnnnnn nnnnnnnnnn nncctttgac gttggagtcc acgttcttta
     3661 atagtggact cttgttccaa actggaacaa cactcaaccc tatctcggtc tattcttttg
     3721 atttataagg gattttgccg atttcggcct attggttaaa aaatgagctg atttaacaaa
     3781 aatttaacgc gaattttaac aaaatattaa cgcttacaat ttaggtggca cttttcgggg
     3841 aaatgtgcgc ggaaccccta tttgtttatt tttctaaata cattcaaata tgtatccgct
     3901 catgagacaa taaccctgat aaatgcttca ataatattga aaaaggaaga gtatgagtat
     3961 tcaacatttc cgtgtcgccc ttattccctt ttttgcggca ttttgccttc ctgtttttgc
     4021 tcacccagaa acgctggtga aagtaaaaga tgctgaagat cagttgggtg cacgagtggg
     4081 ttacatcgaa ctggatctca acagcggtaa gatccttgag agttttcgcc ccgaagaacg
     4141 ttttccaatg atgagcactt ttaaagttct gctatgtggc gcggtattat cccgtattga
     4201 cgccgggcaa gagcaactcg gtcgccgcat acactattct cagaatgact tggttgagta
     4261 ctcaccagtc acagaaaagc atcttacgga tggcatgaca gtaagagaat tatgcagtgc
     4321 tgccataacc atgagtgata acactgcggc caacttactt ctgacaacga tcggaggacc
     4381 gaaggagcta accgcttttt tgcacaacat gggggatcat gtaactcgcc ttgatcgttg
     4441 ggaaccggag ctgaatgaag ccataccaaa cgacgagcgt gacaccacga tgcctgtagc
     4501 aatggcaaca acgttgcgca aactattaac tggcgaacta cttactctag cttcccggca
     4561 acaattaata gactggatgg aggcggataa agttgcagga ccacttctgc gctcggccct
     4621 tccggctggc tggtttattg ctgataaatc tggagccggt gagcgtgggt ctcgcggtat
     4681 cattgcagca ctggggccag atggtaagcc ctcccgtatc gtagttatct acacgacggg
     4741 gagtcaggca actatggatg aacgaaatag acagatcgct gagataggtg cctcactgat
     4801 taagcattgg taactgtcag accaagttta ctcatatata ctttagattg atttaaaact
     4861 tcatttttaa tttaaaagga tctaggtgaa gatccttttt gataatctca tgaccaaaat
     4921 cccttaacgt gagttttcgt tccactgagc gtcagacccc gtagaaaaga tcaaaggatc
     4981 ttcttgagat cctttttttc tgcgcgtaat ctgctgcttg caaacaaaaa aaccaccgct
     5041 accagcggtg gtttgtttgc cggatcaaga gctaccaact ctttttccga aggtaactgg
     5101 cttcagcaga gcgcagatac caaatactgt tcttctagtg tagccgtagt taggccacca
     5161 cttcaagaac tctgtagcac cgcctacata cctcgctctg ctaatcctgt taccagtggc
     5221 tgctgccagt ggcgataagt cgtgtcttac cgggttggac tcaagacgat agttaccgga
     5281 taaggcgcag cggtcgggct gaacgggggg ttcgtgcaca cagcccagct tggagcgaac
     5341 gacctacacc gaactgagat acctacagcg tgagctatga gaaagcgcca cgcttcccga
     5401 agggagaaag gcggacaggt atccggtaag cggcagggtc ggaacaggag agcgcacgag
     5461 ggagcttcca gggggaaacg cctggtatct ttatagtcct gtcgggtttc gccacctctg
     5521 acttgagcgt cgatttttgt gatgctcgtc aggggggcgg agcctatgga aaaacgccag
     5581 caacgcggcc tttttacggt tcctggcctt ttgctggcct tttgctcaca tgttctttcc
     5641 tgcgttatcc cctgattctg tggataaccg tattaccgcc tttgagtgag ctgataccgc
     5701 tcgccgcagc cgaacgaccg agcgcagcga gtcagtgagc gaggaagcgg aagagcgccc
     5761 aatacgcaaa ccgcctctcc ccgcgcgttg gccgattcat taatgcagct ggcacgacag
     5821 gtttcccgac tggaaagcgg gcagtgagcg caacgcaatt aatgtgagtt agctcactca
     5881 ttaggcaccc caggctttac actttatgct tccggctcgt atgttgtgtg gaattgtgag
     5941 cggataacaa tttcacacag gaaacagcta tgaccatgat tacgccaagc gcgcaattaa
     6001 ccctcactaa agggaacaaa agctggagct gcaagcttaa tgtagtctta tgcaatactc
     6061 ttgtagtctt gcaacatggt aacgatgagt tagcaacatg ccttacaagg agagaaaaag
     6121 caccgtgcat gccgattggt ggaagtaagg tggtacgatc gtgccttatt aggaaggcaa
     6181 cagacgggtc tgacatggat tggacgaacc actgaattgc cgcattgcag agatattgta
     6241 tttaagtgcc tagctcgata cataaacggg tctctctggt tagaccagat ctgagcctgg
     6301 gagctctctg gctaactagg gaacccactg cttaagcctc aataaagctt gccttgagtg
     6361 cttcaagtag tgtgtgcccg tctgttgtgt gactctggta actagagatc cctcagaccc
     6421 ttttagtcag tgtggaaaat ctctagcagt ggcgcccgaa cagggacttg aaagcgaaag
     6481 ggaaaccaga ggagctctct cgacgcagga ctcggcttgc tgaagcgcgc acggcaagag
     6541 gcgaggggcg gcgactggtg agtacgccaa aaattttgac tagcggaggc tagaaggaga
     6601 gagatgggtg cgagagcgtc agtattaagc gggggagaat tagatcgcga tgggaaaaaa
     6661 ttcggttaag gccaggggga aagaaaaaat ataaattaaa acatatagta tgggcaagca
     6721 gggagctaga acgattcgca gttaatcctg gcctgttaga aacatcagaa ggctgtagac
     6781 aaatactggg acagctacaa ccatcccttc agacaggatc agaagaactt agatcattat
     6841 ataatacagt agcaaccctc tattgtgtgc atcaaaggat agagataaaa gacaccaagg
     6901 aagctttaga caagatagag gaagagcaaa acaaaagtaa gaccaccgca cagcaagcgg
     6961 ccgctgatct tcagacctgg aggaggagat atgagggaca attggagaag tgaattatat
     7021 aaatataaag tagtaaaaat tgaaccatta ggagtagcac ccaccaaggc aaagagaaga
     7081 gtggtgcaga gagaaaaaag agcagtggga ataggagctt tgttccttgg gttcttggga
     7141 gcagcaggaa gcactatggg cgcagcgtca atgacgctga cggtacaggc cagacaatta
     7201 ttgtctggta tagtgcagca gcagaacaat ttgctgaggg ctattgaggc gcaacagcat
     7261 ctgttgcaac tcacagtctg gggcatcaag cagctccagg caagaatcct ggctgtggaa
     7321 agatacctaa aggatcaaca gctcctgggg atttggggtt gctctggaaa actcatttgc
     7381 accactgctg tgccttggaa tgctagttgg agtaataaat ctctggaaca gatttggaat
     7441 cacacgacct ggatggagtg ggacagagaa attaacaatt acacaagctt aatacactcc
     7501 ttaattgaag aatcgcaaaa ccagcaagaa aagaatgaac aagaattatt ggaattagat
     7561 aaatgggcaa gtttgtggaa ttggtttaac ataacaaatt ggctgtggta tataaaatta
     7621 ttcataatga tagtaggagg cttggtaggt ttaagaatag tttttgctgt actttctata
     7681 gtgaatagag ttaggcaggg atattcacca ttatcgtttc agacccacct cccaaccccg
     7741 aggggaccca gagagggcct atttcccatg attccttcat atttgcatat acgatacaag
     7801 gctgttagag agataattag aattaatttg actgtaaaca caaagatatt agtacaaaat
     7861 acgtgacgta gaaagtaata atttcttggg tagtttgcag ttttaaaatt atgttttaaa
     7921 atggactatc atatgcttac cgtaacttga aagtatttcg atttcttggc tttatatatc
     7981 ttgtggaaag gacgaaacac cgtcagaatc catctaccgt aggttttaga gctagaaata
     8041 gcaagttaaa ataaggctag tccgttatca acttgaaaaa gtggcaccga gtcggtgctt
     8101 ttttaagctt ggcgtaacta gatcttgaga caaatggcag tattcatcca caattttaaa
     8161 agaaaagggg ggattggggg gtacagtgca ggggaaagaa tagtagacat aatagcaaca
     8221 gacatacaaa ctaaagaatt acaaaaacaa attacaaaaa ttcaaaattt tcgggtttat
     8281 tacagggaca gcagagatcc actttggcgc cggctcgagg ggg
//
