>Addgene plasmid #76400 | PRKCI gRNA (BRDN0001146507) | depositor partial sequence | sequence record 143860 | Target Sequence
TCAGAATCCATCTACCGTAG
