>Addgene plasmid #76400 | PRKCI gRNA (BRDN0001146507) | addgene partial sequence | sequence record 185765 | hU6-F
AGAAAGTAATAATTTCTTGGGTAGTTTGCAGTTTTAAAATTATGTTTTAAAATGGACTATCATATGCTTA
CCGTAACTTGAAAGTATTTCGATTTCTTGGCTTTATATATCTTGTGGAAAGGACGAAACACCGTCAGAAT
CCATCTACCGTAGGTTTTAGAGCTAGAAATAGCAAGTTAAAATAAGGCTAGTCCGTTATCAACTTGAAAA
AGTGGCACCGAGTCGGTGCTTTTTTAAGCTTGGCGTAACTAGATCTTGAGACAAATGGCAGTATTCATCC
ACAATTTTAAAAGAAAAGGGGGGATTGGGGGGTACAGTGCAGGGGAAAGAATAGTAGACATAATAGCAAC
AGACATACAAACTAAAGAATTACAAAAACAAATTACAAAAATTCAAAATTTTCGGGTTTATTACAGGGAC
AGCAGAGATCCACTTTGGCGCCGGCTCGAGGGGGCCCGGGTGCAAAGATGGATAAAGTTTTAAACAGAGA
GGAATCTTTGCAGCTAATGGACCTTCTAGGTCTTGAAAGGAGTGGGAATTGGCTCCGGTGCCCGTCAGTG
GGCAGAGCGC
